>Addgene plasmid #154641 | pEPYC1CB0174 | depositor full sequence | sequence record 299571 | pEPYC1CB0174 sequence 2733 bps
CTAAATTGTAAGCGTTAATATTTTGTTAAAATTCGCGTTAAATTTTTGTTAAATCAGCTCATTTTTTAAC
CAATAGGCCGAAATCGGCAAAATCCCTTATAAATCAAAAGAATAGACCGAGATAGGGTTGAGTGGCCGCT
ACAGGGCGCTCCCATTCGCCATTCAGGCTGCGCAACTGTTGGGAAGGGCGTTTCGGTGCGGGCCTCTTCG
CTATTACGCCAGCTGGCGAAAGGGGGATGTGCTGCAAGGCGATTAAGTTGGGTAACGCCAGGGTTTTCCC
AGTCACGACGTTGTAAAACGACGGCCAGTGAGCGCGACGTAATACGACTCACTATAGGGCGAATTGAAGG
AAGGCCGTCAAGGCCGCATTCGGTCTCAGGAGTGGAAGATTCAGAAAATCTCCATCAACAAATAATCCAA
GTAAGGATTAATGGATTGATCAACATCCTTACCGCTATGGGTAAGATTGATGAAAAGTCAAAAACAAAAA
TCAATTATGCACACCAGCATGTGTTGATCACCAGCTATTGTGGGACACCAATTTCGTCCACAGACATCAA
CATCTTATCGTCCTTTGAAGATAAGATAATAATGTTGAAGATAAGAGTGGGAGCCACCACTAAAACATTC
CGACAGCCACTTGTGTGAAGCATGTGAAGCCGGTCCCTCCACTAAGAAAATTAGTGAAGCATCTTCCAGT
GGTCCCTCCACTCACAGCTCAATCAGTGAGCAACAGGACGAAGGAAATGACGTAAGCCATGACGTCTAAT
CCCACAAGAATTTCCTTATATAAGGAACACAAATCAGAAGGTACTCGAGACCCTCTGGGCCTCATGGGCC
TTCCTTTCACTGCCCGCTTTCCAGTCGGGAAACCTGTCGTGCCAGCTGCATTAACATGGTCATAGCTGTT
TCCTTGCGTATTGGGCGCTCTCCGCTTCCTCGCTCACTGACTCGCTGCGCTCGGTCGTTCGGGTAAAGCC
TGGGGTGCCTAATGAGCAAAAGGCCAGCAAAAGGCCAGGAACCGTAAAAAGGCCGCGTTGCTGGCGTTTT
TCCATAGGCTCCGCCCCCCTGACGAGCATCACAAAAATCGACGCTCAAGTCAGAGGTGGCGAAACCCGAC
AGGACTATAAAGATACCAGGCGTTTCCCCCTGGAAGCTCCCTCGTGCGCTCTCCTGTTCCGACCCTGCCG
CTTACCGGATACCTGTCCGCCTTTCTCCCTTCGGGAAGCGTGGCGCTTTCTCATAGCTCACGCTGTAGGT
ATCTCAGTTCGGTGTAGGTCGTTCGCTCCAAGCTGGGCTGTGTGCACGAACCCCCCGTTCAGCCCGACCG
CTGCGCCTTATCCGGTAACTATCGTCTTGAGTCCAACCCGGTAAGACACGACTTATCGCCACTGGCAGCA
GCCACTGGTAACAGGATTAGCAGAGCGAGGTATGTAGGCGGTGCTACAGAGTTCTTGAAGTGGTGGCCTA
ACTACGGCTACACTAGAAGAACAGTATTTGGTATCTGCGCTCTGCTGAAGCCAGTTACCTTCGGAAAAAG
AGTTGGTAGCTCTTGATCCGGCAAACAAACCACCGCTGGTAGCGGTGGTTTTTTTGTTTGCAAGCAGCAG
ATTACGCGCAGAAAAAAAGGATCTCAAGAAGATCCTTTGATCTTTTCTACGGGGTCTGACGCTCAGTGGA
ACGAAAACTCACGTTAAGGGATTTTGGTCATGAGATTATCAAAAAGGATCTTCACCTAGATCCTTTTAAA
TTAAAAATGAAGTTTTAAATCAATCTAAAGTATATATGAGTAAACTTGGTCTGACAGTTATTAGAAAAAT
TCATCCAGCAGACGATAAAACGCAATACGCTGGCTATCCGGTGCCGCAATGCCATACAGCACCAGAAAAC
GATCCGCCCATTCGCCGCCCAGTTCTTCCGCAATATCACGGGTGGCCAGCGCAATATCCTGATAACGATC
CGCCACGCCCAGACGGCCGCAATCAATAAAGCCGCTAAAACGGCCATTTTCCACCATAATGTTCGGCAGG
CACGCATCACCATGGGTCACCACCAGATCTTCGCCATCCGGCATGCTCGCTTTCAGACGCGCAAACAGCT
CTGCCGGTGCCAGGCCCTGATGTTCTTCATCCAGATCATCCTGATCCACCAGGCCCGCTTCCATACGGGT
ACGCGCACGTTCAATACGATGTTTCGCCTGATGATCAAACGGACAGGTCGCCGGGTCCAGGGTATGCAGA
CGACGCATGGCATCCGCCATAATGCTCACTTTTTCTGCCGGCGCCAGATGGCTAGACAGCAGATCCTGAC
CCGGCACTTCGCCCAGCAGCAGCCAATCACGGCCCGCTTCGGTCACCACATCCAGCACCGCCGCACACGG
AACACCGGTGGTGGCCAGCCAGCTCAGACGCGCCGCTTCATCCTGCAGCTCGTTCAGCGCACCGCTCAGA
TCGGTTTTCACAAACAGCACCGGACGACCCTGCGCGCTCAGACGAAACACCGCCGCATCAGAGCAGCCAA
TGGTCTGCTGCGCCCAATCATAGCCAAACAGACGTTCCACCCACGCTGCCGGGCTACCCGCATGCAGGCC
ATCCTGTTCAATCATACTCTTCCTTTTTCAATATTATTGAAGCATTTATCAGGGTTATTGTCTCATGAGC
GGATACATATTTGAATGTATTTAGAAAAATAAACAAATAGGGGTTCCGCGCACATTTCCCCGAAAAGTGC
CAC
Features (pLannotate 1.2.2; 8 found; start..end, strand, type, name):
      3..134     -  rep_origin     M13 ori (fragment): M13 bacteriophage origin of replication; arrow indicates direction of (+) strand synthesis
    155..311     -  CDS            lacZα (fragment): LacZα fragment of β-galactosidase; lacZ fragment
    320..338     +  promoter       T7 promoter: promoter for bacteriophage T7 RNA polymerase
    847..894     -  CDS            lacI (fragment): lac repressor; lacI; The lac repressor binds to the lac operator to inhibit transcription in E. coli. This inhibition can be relieved by adding lactose or isopropyl-β-D-thiogalactopyranoside (IPTG).
    931..971     -  rep_origin     RSF ori (fragment): Plasmids containing the RSF 1030 origin of replication can be propagated in E. coli cells that contain additional plasmids with compatible origins.
   1049..1637    -  rep_origin     ori: high-copy-number ColE1/pMB1/pBR322/pUC origin of replication
   1811..2605    -  CDS            NeoR/KanR: aminoglycoside phosphotransferase confers resistance to neomycin, kanamycin, and G418 (Geneticin®)
   2606..2710    -  promoter       AmpR promoter: bla
