[The description below was written by a language model from this plasmid's Addgene catalogue record and pLannotate feature annotations shown in this document.]
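Description:
pEPYC1CB0174 is catalogued as a MoClo (Golden Gate modular cloning) Level 1 plasmid built in the pICH47732 acceptor backbone, intended as a firefly luciferase reporter for plant synthetic biology. According to the catalogue entry it is a high-copy plasmid propagated in E. coli under ampicillin selection. The payload is a single synthetic transcription unit assembled through BsaI sites that were destroyed during assembly. It comprises a 35S promoter variant designated ΔbZIP, which by its name has bZIP transcription factor binding sites removed or disrupted, followed by the TMV leader (a 5′ untranslated translational enhancer), the firefly luciferase coding sequence (LucF) with a Flag epitope tag, and the octopine synthase (ocs) terminator. The record links the plasmid to work on the rational design of minimal synthetic plant promoters. In that setting a cassette like this would report how altering cis-regulatory elements in the 35S promoter affects expression, read out as luminescence. As a Level 1 module it could also be combined with other transcription units in higher-level MoClo assemblies.

The accompanying feature table does not match this description. The annotated sequence is only 2,733 nt, and it shows a ColE1/pUC-type high-copy origin, a kanamycin/neomycin resistance gene driven by the bla promoter, a T7 promoter, and fragments of lacZα, the M13 origin, lacI and the RSF origin. No luciferase, 35S promoter, TMV leader, Flag tag, ocs terminator or ampicillin resistance gene is annotated, and a sequence of that length is unlikely to hold the full cassette plus backbone. The sequence record may therefore be for a different or incomplete plasmid, so the catalogue description cannot be confirmed from it.
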