Addgene plasmid #154641: pEPYC1CB0174
Purpose: MoClo Level 1 luciferase reporter
Depositing lab: Nicola Patron. Depositing organization: Earlham Institute. Publication: Rational design of minimal synthetic promoters for plants. Cai YM, Kallam K, Tidd H, Gendarini G, Salzman A, Patron NJ. Nucleic Acids Res. 2020 Aug 28. pii: 5897334. doi: 10.1093/nar/gkaa682. PubMed 32856047.
Backbone
  Vector backbone: pICH47732
  Vector type: Synthetic Biology
Growth in bacteria
  Bacterial resistance: Ampicillin, 100 μg/mL
  Growth temperature: 37°C
  Growth strain: NEB Stable
  Copy number: High Copy
Gene/Insert
  Gene/Insert name: 35s(ΔbZIP) Firefly luciferase expression cassette [35s(ΔbZIP)::TMV::LucF::Flag::ocsT]
  Species: Synthetic
  Cloning method: Restriction Enzyme; 5′ cloning site BsaI (destroyed during cloning); 3′ cloning site BsaI (destroyed during cloning)
Terms and licenses: Academic/Nonprofit Terms; Industry Terms: Not Available to Industry
Depositor comments: Please visit https://www.biorxiv.org/content/10.1101/2020.05.14.095406v1 for bioRxiv preprint.
How to cite: pEPYC1CB0174 was a gift from Nicola Patron (Addgene plasmid # 154641 ; http://n2t.net/addgene:154641 ; RRID:Addgene_154641)
